>Addgene plasmid #40867 | pCMV-EGFP-T2A-ACREB-WPRE | depositor full sequence | sequence record 54141 | pCMV-EGFP-T2A-ACREB-WPRE sequence 7507 bps
G
[124 nt withheld, positions 2-125]
C
[91 nt withheld, positions 127-217]
A
[49 nt withheld, positions 219-267]
CCTTTGACGTTGGAGTCCACGTTCTTT
[37 nt withheld, positions 295-331]
ACCCTATCTCGGTCTATTCTTTTGATTTATAAGGGATTTTGCCGATTTCGGCCTATTGGTTAAAAAATGA
GCTGATTTAACAAAAATTTAACGCGAATTTTAACAAAATATTAACGTTTACAATTTCAGGTGGCACTTTT
CGGGGAAATGTGCGCGGAACCCCTATTTGTTTATTTTTCTAAATACATTCAAATATGTATCCGCTCATGA
GACAATAACCCTGATAAATGCTTCAATAATATTGAAAAAGGAAGAGTATGAGTATTCAACATTTCCGTGT
CGCCCTTATTCCCTTTTTTGCGGCATTTTGCCTTCCTGTTTTTGCTCACCCAGAAACGCTGGTGAAAGTA
AAAGATGCTGAAGATCAGTTGGGTGCACGAGTGGGTTACATCGAACTGGATCTCAACAGCGGTAAGATCC
TTGAGAGTTTTCGCCCCGAAGAACGTTTTCCAATGATGAGCACTTTTAAAGTTCTGCTATGTGGCGCGGT
ATTATCCCGTATTGACGCCGGGCAAGAGCAACTCGGTCGCCGCATACACTATTCTCAGAATGACTTGGTT
GAGTACTCACCAGTCACAGAAAAGCATCTTACGGATGGCATGACAGTAAGAGAATTATGCAGTGCTGCCA
TAACCATGAGTGATAACACTGCGGCCAACTTACTTCTGACAACGATCGGAGGACCGAAGGAGCTAACCGC
TTTTTTGCACAACATGGGGGATCATGTAACTCGCCTTGATCGTTGGGAACCGGAGCTGAATGAAGCCATA
CCAAACGACGAGCGTGACACCACGATGCCTGTAGCAATGGCAACAACGTTGCGCAAACTATTAACTGGCG
AACTACTTACTCTAGCTTCCCGGCAACAATTAATAGACTGGATGGAGGCGGATAAAGTTGCAGGACCACT
TCTGCGCTCGGCCCTTCCGGCTGGCTGGTTTATTGCTGATAAATCTGGAGCCGGTGAGCGTGGGTCTCGC
GGTATCATTGCAGCACTGGGGCCAGATGGTAAGCCCTCCCGTATCGTAGTTATCTACACGACGGGGAGTC
AGGCAACTATGGATGAACGAAATAGACAGATCGCTGAGATAGGTGCCTCACTGATTAAGCATTGGTAACT
GTCAGACCAAGTTTACTCATATATACTTTAGATTGATTTAAAACTTCATTTTTAATTTAAAAGGATCTAG
GTGAAGATCCTTTTTGATAATCTCATGACCAAAATCCCTTAACGTGAGTTTTCGTTCCACTGAGCGTCAG
ACCCCGTAGAAAAGATCAAAGGATCTTCTTGAGATCCTTTTTTTCTGCGCGTAATCTGCTGCTTGCAAAC
AAAAAAACCACCGCTACCAGCGGTGGTTTGTTTGCCGGATCAAGAGCTACCAACTCTTTTTCCGAAGGTA
ACTGGCTTCAGCAGAGCGCAGATACCAAATACTGTCCTTCTAGTGTAGCCGTAGTTAGGCCACCACTTCA
AGAACTCTGTAGCACCGCCTACATACCTCGCTCTGCTAATCCTGTTACCAGTGGCTGCTGCCAGTGGCGA
TAAGTCGTGTCTTACCGGGTTGGACTCAAGACGATAGTTACCGGATAAGGCGCAGCGGTCGGGCTGAACG
GGGGGTTCGTGCACACAGCCCAGCTTGGAGCGAACGACCTACACCGAACTGAGATACCTACAGCGTGAGC
ATTGAGAAAGCGCCACGCTTCCCGAAGGGAGAAAGGCGGACAGGTATCCGGTAAGCGGCAGGGTCGGAAC
AGGAGAGCGCACGAGGGAGCTTCCAGGGGGAAACGCCTGGTATCTTTATAGTCCTGTCGGGTTTCGCCAC
CTCTGACTTGAGCGTCGATTTTTGTGATGCTCGTCAGGGGGGCGGAGCCTATGGAAAAACGCCAGCAACG
CGGCCTTTTTACGGTTCCTGGCCTTTTGCTGGCCTTTTGCTCACATGTTCTTTCCTGCGTTATCCCCTGA
TTCTGTGGATAACCGTATTACCGCCTTTGAGTGAGCTGATACCGCTCGCCGCAGCCGAACGACCGAGCGC
AGCGAGTCAGTGAGCGAGGAAGCGGAAGAGCGCCTGATGCGGTATTTTCTCCTTACGCATCTGTGCGGTA
TTTCACACCGCAGACCAGCCGCGTAACCTGGCAAAATCGGTTACGGTTGAGTAATAAATGGATGCCCTGC
GTAAGCGGGTGTGGGCGGACAATAAAGTCTTAAACTGAACAAAATAGATCTAAACTATGACAATAAAGTC
TTAAACTAGACAGAATAGTTGTAAACTGAAATCAGTCCAGTTATGCTGTGAAAAAGCATACTGGACTTTT
GTTATGGCTAAAGCAAACTCTTCATTTTCTGAAGTGCAAATTGCCCGTCGTATTAAAGAGGGGCGTGGCC
AAGGGCATGGTAAAGACTATATTCGCGGCGTTGTGACAATTTACCGAACAACTCCGCGGCCGGGAAGCCG
ATCTCGGCTTGAACGAATTGTTAGGTGGCGGTACTTGGGTCGATATCAAAGTGCATCACTTCTTCCCGTA
TGCCCAACTTTGTATAGAGAGCCACTGCGGGATCGTCACCGTAATCTGCTTGCACGTAGATCACATAAGC
ACCAAGCGCGTTGGCCTCATGCTTGAGGAGATTGATGAGCGCGGTGGCAATGCCCTGCCTCCGGTGCTCG
CCGGAGACTGCGAGATCATAGATATAGATCTCACTACGCGGCTGCTCAAACCTGGGCAGAACGTAAGCCG
CGAGAGCGCCAACAACCGCTTCTTGGTCGAAGGCAGCAAGCGCGATGAATGTCTTACTACGGAGCAAGTT
CCCGAGGTAATCGGAGTCCGGCTGATGTTGGGAGTAGGTGGCTACGTCTCCGAACTCACGACCGAAAAGA
TCAAGAGCAGCCCGCATGGATTTGACTTGGTCAGGGCCGAGCCTACATGTGCGAATGATGCCCATACTTG
AGCCACCTAACTTTGTTTTAGGGCGACTGCCCTGCTGCGTAACATCGTTGCTGCTGCGTAACATCGTTGC
TGCTCCATAACATCAAACATCGACCCACGGCGTAACGCGCTTGCTGCTTGGATGCCCGAGGCATAGACTG
TACAAAAAAACAGTCATAACAAGCCATGAAAACCGCCACTGCGCCGTTACCACCGCTGCGTTCGGTCAAG
GTTCTGGACCAGTTGCGTGAGCGCATACGCTACTTGCATTACAGTTTACGAACCGAACAGGCTTATGTCA
ACTGGGTTCGTGCCTTCATCCGTTTCCACGGTGTGCGTCACCCGGCAACCTTGGGCAGCAGCGAAGTCGA
GGCATTTCTGTCCTGGCTGGCGAACGAGCGCAAGGTTTCGGTCTCCACGCATCGTCAGGCATTGGCGGCC
TTGCTGTTCTTCTACGGCAAGGTGCTGTGCACGGATCTGCCCTGGCTTCAGGAGATCGGAAGACCTCGGC
CGTCGCGGCGCTTGCCGGTGGTGCTGACCCCGGATGAAGTGGTTCGCATCCTCGGTTTTCTGGAAGGCGA
GCATCGTTTGTTCGCCCAGGACTCTAGCTATAGTTCTAGTGGTTGGCTACATTATTGAAGCATTTATCAG
GGTTATTGTCTCAGACCTGCAGGCAGCTGCGCGCTCGCTCGCTCACTGAGGCCGCCCGGGCAAAGCCCGG
GCGTCGGGCGACCTTTGGTCGCCCGGCCTCAGTGAGCGAGCGAGCGCGCAGAGAGGGAGTGGCCAACTCC
ATCACTAGGGGTTCCTTGTAGTTAATGATTAACCCGCCATGCTACTTATCTACGTAGCCATGCTAGCGGC
CGCACGCGTGTTACTAGTTATTAATAGTAATCAATTACGGGGTCATTAGTTCATAGCCCATATATGGAGT
TCCGCGTTACATAACTTACGGTAAATGGCCCGCCTGGCTGACCGCCCAACGACCCCCGCCCATTGACGTC
AATAATGACGTATGTTCCCATAGTAACGTCAATAGGGACTTTCCATTGACGTCAATGGGTGGAGTATTTA
CGGTAAACTGCCCACTTGGCAGTACATCAAGTGTATCATATGCCAAGTACGCCCCCTATTGACGTCAATG
ACGGTAAATGGCCCGCCTGGCATTATGCCCAGTACATGACCTTATGGGACTTTCCTACTTGGCAGTACAT
CTACGTATTAGTCATCGCTATTACCATGGTGATGCGGTTTTGGCAGTACATCAATGGGCGTGGATAGCGG
TTTGACTCACGGGGATTTCCAAGTCTCCACCCCATTGACGTCAATGGGAGTTTGTTTTGCACCAAAATCA
ACGGGACTTTCCAAAATGTCGTAACAACTCCGCCCCATTGACGCAAATGGGCGGTAGGCGTGTACGGTGG
GAGGTCTATATAAGCAGAGCTCGTTTAGTGAACCGTCAGATCGCCTGGAGACGCCATCCACGCTGTTTTG
ACCTCCATAGAAGACACCGGGACCGATCCAGCCTCCAACCGGTGGATCCACGCCACCATGGTGAGCAAGG
GCGAGGAGCTGTTCACCGGGGTGGTGCCCATCCTGGTCGAGCTGGACGGCGACGTAAACGGCCACAAGTT
CAGCGTGTCCGGCGAGGGCGAGGGCGATGCCACCTACGGCAAGCTGACCCTGAAGTTCATCTGCACCACC
GGCAAGCTGCCCGTGCCCTGGCCCACCCTCGTGACCACCCTGACCTACGGCGTGCAGTGCTTCAGCCGCT
ACCCCGACCACATGAAGCAGCACGACTTCTTCAAGTCCGCCATGCCCGAAGGCTACGTCCAGGAGCGCAC
CATCTTCTTCAAGGACGACGGCAACTACAAGACCCGCGCCGAGGTGAAGTTCGAGGGCGACACCCTGGTG
AACCGCATCGAGCTGAAGGGCATCGACTTCAAGGAGGACGGCAACATCCTGGGGCACAAGCTGGAGTACA
ACTACAACAGCCACAACGTCTATATCATGGCCGACAAGCAGAAGAACGGCATCAAGGTGAACTTCAAGAT
CCGCCACAACATCGAGGACGGCAGCGTGCAGCTCGCCGACCACTACCAGCAGAACACCCCCATCGGCGAC
GGCCCCGTGCTGCTGCCCGACAACCACTACCTGAGCACCCAGTCCGCCCTGAGCAAAGACCCCAACGAGA
AGCGCGATCACATGGTCCTGCTGGAGTTCGTGACCGCCGCCGGGATCACTCTCGGCATGGACGAGCTGTA
CAAGGAGGGCAGAGGAAGTCTTCTAACATGCGGTGACGTGGAGGAGAATCCCGGCCCTGAATTCATGGAC
TACAAGGACGACGATGACAAGCATATGGCTAGCATGACTGGTGGACAGCAAATGGGTCGGGATCCTGACC
TGGAACAACGTGCTGAGGAACTGGCCCGTGAAAACGAAGAGCTGGAAAAAGAGGCCGAAGAGCTGGAGCA
GGAACTGGCAGAACTCGAGAACAGAGTGGCAGTGCTTGAAAACCAAAACAAAACATTGATTGAGGAGCTA
AAAGCACTTAAGGACCGGTACTGCCACAAGTCAGATTAATTCAAGCTTGTCGACAATCAACCTCTGGATT
ACAAAATTTGTGAAAGATTGACTGGTATTCTTAACTATGTTGCTCCTTTTACGCTATGTGGATACGCTGC
TTTAATGCCTTTGTATCATGCTATTGCTTCCCGTATGGCTTTCATTTTCTCCTCCTTGTATAAATCCTGG
TTGCTGTCTCTTTATGAGGAGTTGTGGCCCGTTGTCAGGCAACGTGGCGTGGTGTGCACTGTGTTTGCTG
ACGCAACCCCCACTGGTTGGGGCATTGCCACCACCTGTCAGCTCCTTTCCGGGACTTTCGCTTTCCCCCT
CCCTATTGCCACGGCGGAACTCATCGCCGCCTGCCTTGCCCGCTGCTGGACAGGGGCTCGGCTGTTGGGC
ACTGACAATTCCGTGGTGTTGTCGGGGAAATCATCGTCCTTTCCTTGGCTGCTCGCCTGTGTTGCCACCT
GGATTCTGCGCGGGACGTCCTTCTGCTACGTCCCTTCGGCCCTCAATCCAGCGGACCTTCCTTCCCGCGG
CCTGCTGCCGGCTCTGCGGCCTCTTCCGCGTCTTCGCCTTCGCCCTCAGACGAGTCGGATCTCCCTTTGG
GCCGCCTCCCCGCCTGGTACCCAATTCGCCCTATAGTGAGTCGTATTACGCGCGCAGCGGCCGACCATGG
CCCAACTTGTTTATTGCAGCTTATAATGGTTACAAATAAAGCAATAGCATCACAAATTTCACAAATAAAG
CATTTTTTTCACTGCATTCTAGTTGTGGTTTGTCCAAACTCATCAATGTATCTTATCATGTCTGGATCTC
CGGACCACGTGCGGACCGAGCGGCCGCTCTAGCTAGAGCATGGCTACGTAGATAAGTAGCATGGCGGGTT
AATCATTAACTACAAGGAACCCCTAGTGATGGAGTTGGCCACTCCCTCTCTGCGCGCTCGCTCGCTCACT
GAGGCCGGGCGACCAAAGGTCGCCCGACGCCCGGGCTTTGCCCGGGCGGCCTCAGTGAGCGAGCGAGCGC
GCAGCTGCCTGCAGGCATGCAAGCTGTAAGCTTGTCGAGAAGTACTAGAGGATCATAATCAGCCATACCA
CATTTGTAGAGGTTTTACTTGCTTTAAAAAACCTCCCACACCTCCCCCTGAACCTGAAACATAAAATGAA
TGCAATTGTTGTTGTTAACTTGTTTATTGCAGCTTATAATGGTTACAAATAAAGCAATAGCATCACAAAT
TTCACAAATAAAGCATTTTTTTCACTGCATTCTAGTTGTGGTTTGTCCAAACTCATCAATGTATCTTATC
ATGTCTGGATCTGATCACTGATATCGCCTAGGAGATCCGAACCAGATAAGTGAAATCTAGTTCCAAACTA
TTTTGTCATTTTTAATTTTCGTATTAGCTTACGACGCTACACCCAGTTCCCATCTATTTTGTCACTCTTC
CCTAAATAATCCTTAAAAACTCCATTTCCACCCCTCCCAGTTCCCAACTATTTTGTCCGCCCACAGCGGG
GCATTTTTCTTCCTGTTATGTTTTTAATCAAACATCCTGCCAACTCCATGTGACAAACCGTCATCTTCGG
CTACTTTTTCTCTGTCACAGAATGAAAATTTTTCTGTCATCTCTTCGTTATTAATGTTTGTAATTGACTG
AATATCAACGCTTATTTGCAGCCTGAATGGCGAATG
Features (pLannotate 1.2.2; 26 found; start..end, strand, type, name):
      2..457     +  rep_origin     f1 ori (sequence partly withheld): f1 bacteriophage origin of replication; arrow indicates direction of (+) strand synthesis
    484..588     +  promoter       AmpR promoter: bla
    589..1449    +  CDS            AmpR: β-lactamase; bla; confers resistance to ampicillin, carbenicillin, and related antibiotics
   1620..2208    +  rep_origin     ori: high-copy-number ColE1/pMB1/pBR322/pUC origin of replication
   2394..2443    -  misc_feature   bom (fragment): basis of mobility region from pBR322
   2511..2735    -  mobile_element Tn7R: mini-Tn7 element (right end of the Tn7 transposon) Tn7
   2802..3335    -  CDS            GmR: gentamycin acetyltransferase; aacC1; confers resistance to gentamycin
   3524..3552    -  promoter       Pc promoter: intI1 (promoter lies within the coding sequence); class 1 integron promoter
   3530..3877    -  CDS            YPR2_ECOLX (fragment): Protein predicted: Swiss-Prot protein existence level 4. From Escherichia coli.
   3882..3914    -  promoter       AmpR promoter (fragment): bla
   3917..4057    -  repeat_region  AAV2 ITR: inverted terminal repeat of adeno-associated virus serotype 2 inverted
   4124..4489    +  enhancer       CMV enhancer: human cytomegalovirus immediate early enhancer
   4562..4579    -  promoter       CMV promoter (fragment): human cytomegalovirus (CMV) immediate early promoter
   4641..4692    +  promoter       CMVd2 promoter: truncated human cytomegalovirus (CMV) immediate early promoter that yields moderately reduced expression relative to the full-length promoter
   4799..5515    +  CDS            EGFP: EGFP is a basic (constitutively fluorescent) green fluorescent protein published in 1996, derived from Aequorea victoria. It is reported to be a rapidly-maturing weak dimer with moderate acid sensitivity.
   5582..5602    +  CDS            FLAG (fragment): FLAG® epitope tag, followed by an enterokinase cleavage site
   5606..5638    +  CDS            T7 tag (gene 10 leader): leader peptide from bacteriophage T7 gene 10 promotes efficient translation in E. coli
   5765..5827    +  CDS            CREB1 (fragment): CREB1_BOVIN - Also known as CREB, CREB2. Experimental evidence at protein level: Swiss-Prot protein existence level 1. Phosphorylation-dependent transcription factor that stimulates transcription upon binding to the DNA cAMP response element (CRE), a sequence present in many viral and cellular promoters. Transcription activation is enhanced by the TORC coactivators which act independently of Ser-117 phosphorylation. Involved in different cellular processes including the synchronization of circadian rhythmicity and the differentiation of adipose cells. From Bos taurus (Bovine).
   5846..6434    +  misc_feature   WPRE: woodchuck hepatitis virus posttranscriptional regulatory element
   6451..6469    -  promoter       T7 promoter: promoter for bacteriophage T7 RNA polymerase
   6495..6629    +  polyA_signal   SV40 poly(A) signal: SV40 polyadenylation signal
   6716..6856    +  repeat_region  AAV2 ITR: inverted terminal repeat of adeno-associated virus serotype 2 inverted
   6892..6975    +  CDS            large T antigen (fragment): large T antigen from SV40 (simian virus 40)
   6998..7132    +  polyA_signal   SV40 poly(A) signal: SV40 polyadenylation signal
   7161..7326    -  mobile_element Tn7L: mini-Tn7 element (left end of the Tn7 transposon) Tn7
   7489..7505    +  CDS            lacZα (fragment): LacZα fragment of β-galactosidase; lacZ fragment
