[The description below was written by a language model from this plasmid's Addgene catalogue record and pLannotate feature annotations shown in this document.]
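Description:
pCMV-EGFP-T2A-ACREB-WPRE is an AAV transfer construct built in the pFastBac1 baculovirus donor backbone. It is maintained in E. coli as a high-copy plasmid through a ColE1/pUC-type origin with ampicillin selection (AmpR), and it also carries an f1 origin. The pFastBac1 heritage is visible in the mini-Tn7 element: Tn7R and Tn7L ends flank a gentamicin resistance gene and the whole AAV cassette. In principle this segment can therefore be transposed into a bacmid, the route used for producing recombinant AAV in insect cells, although the record itself does not describe how virus was made.

Between two AAV2 inverted terminal repeats, which define the genome that is replicated and packaged into AAV particles, sits a single CMV enhancer/promoter-driven expression unit. It encodes EGFP followed, according to the construct name, by a T2A self-cleaving peptide and A-CREB, so that the fluorescent reporter and the inhibitor are translated from one transcript as separate proteins and transduced cells can be identified by green fluorescence. The T2A element is not annotated separately in the feature table. The A-CREB portion is annotated as FLAG and T7 epitope tag sequences followed by a short CREB1 fragment. A-CREB is a dominant-negative inhibitor of CREB. A WPRE downstream enhances transcript stability and expression, and an SV40 polyadenylation signal ends the unit.

The associated work used A-CREB to test CREB's contribution to c-fos and other immediate early gene expression in the rat supraoptic nucleus during hyperosmotic stimulation in vivo. The depositor notes two sequence discrepancies that reportedly do not affect plasmid function.
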