Addgene plasmid #40867: pCMV-EGFP-T2A-ACREB-WPRE
Depositing lab: Harold Gainer. Depositing organization: National Institute of Neurological Disorders and Strokes (NINDS). Publication: Effects of A-CREB, a dominant negative inhibitor of CREB, on the expression of c-fos and other immediate early genes in the rat SON during hyperosmotic stimulation in vivo. Lubelski D, Ponzio TA, Gainer H. Brain Res. 2012 Jan 6;1429:18-28. Epub 2011 Oct 26. 10.1016/j.brainres.2011.10.033 PubMed 22079318.
Backbone
  Vector backbone: pFastBac1
  Vector type: AAV
Growth in bacteria
  Bacterial resistance: Ampicillin, 100 μg/mL
  Growth temperature: 37°C
  Growth strain: Top10
  Copy number: High Copy
Gene/Insert
  Gene/Insert name: ACREB
  Promoter: CMV
  Cloning method: Restriction Enzyme; 5′ cloning site Xba I (not destroyed); 3′ cloning site Xba I (not destroyed)
  Sequencing primers: 5′ CCTTGCTGTTCTTCTACGGCA; 3′ aagtttaacaacaacaattgca
Terms and licenses: Academic/Nonprofit Terms; Industry Terms: Not Available to Industry
Depositor comments: There are a A-4779GT and GG5808TT mutations which do not effect plasmid function.
How to cite: pCMV-EGFP-T2A-ACREB-WPRE was a gift from Harold Gainer (Addgene plasmid # 40867 ; http://n2t.net/addgene:40867 ; RRID:Addgene_40867)
