>Addgene plasmid #40867 | pCMV-EGFP-T2A-ACREB-WPRE | addgene partial sequence | sequence record 55063 | EGFP-C 5'-CATGGTCCTGCTGGAGTTCGTG-3'
TCTCGGCATGGACGAGCTGTACAAGGAGGGCAGAGGAAGTCTTCTAACATGCGGTGACGTGGAGGAGAAT
CCCGGCCCTGAATTCATGGACTACAAGGACGACGATGACAAGCATATGGCTAGCATGACTGGTGGACAGC
AAATGGGTCGGGATCCTGACCTGGAACAACGTGCTGAGGAACTGGCCCGTGAAAACGAAGAGCTGGAAAA
AGAGGCCGAAGAGCTGGAGCAGGAACTGGCAGAACTCGAGAACAGAGTGGCAGTGCTTGAAAACCAAAAC
AAAACATTGATTGAGGAGCTAAAAGCACTTAAGGACCTTTACTGCCACAAGTCAGATTAATTCAAGCTTG
TCGACAATCAACCTCTGGATTACAAAATTTGTGAAAGATTGACTGGTATTCTTAACTATGTTGCTCCTTT
TACGCTATGTGGATACGCTGCTTTAATGCCTTTGTATCATGCTATTGCTTCCCGTATGGCTTTCATTTTC
TCCTCCTTGTATAAATCCTGGTTGCTGTCTCTTTATGAGGAGTTGTGGCCCGTTGTCAGGCAACGTGGCG
TGGTGTGCACTGTGTTTGCTGACGCAACCCCCACTGGTTGGGGCATTGCCACCACCTGTCAGCTCCTTTC
CGGGACTTTCGCTTTCCCCCTCCCTATTGCCACGGCGGAACTCATCGCCGCCTGCCTTGCCCGCTGCTGG
ACAGGGGCTCGGCTGTTGGGCACTGACAATTCCGTGGTGTTGTCGGGGAAATCATCGTCCTTTCCTTGGC
TGCTCGCCTGTGTTGCCACCTGGATTCTGCGCGGGACGTCCTTCTGCTACGTCCCTTCGGCCCTCAATCC
AGCGGACCTTCCTTCCCGCGGCCTGCTGCCGGCTCTGCGGCCTCTTCCGCGTCTTCGCCTTCGCCCTCAG
ACGA
