>Addgene plasmid #40867 | pCMV-EGFP-T2A-ACREB-WPRE | addgene partial sequence | sequence record 55070 | cmv-f 5'-CGCAAATGGGCGGTAGGCGTG-3'
AGCAGAGCTCGTTTAGTGAACCGTCAGATCGCCTGGAGACGCCATCCACGCTGTTTTGACCTCCATAGAA
GACACCGGGACCGATCCAGCCTCCGTACCGGTGGATCCACGCCACCATGGTGAGCAAGGGCGAGGAGCTG
TTCACCGGGGTGGTGCCCATCCTGGTCGAGCTGGACGGCGACGTAAACGGCCACAAGTTCAGCGTGTCCG
GCGAGGGCGAGGGCGATGCCACCTACGGCAAGCTGACCCTGAAGTTCATCTGCACCACCGGCAAGCTGCC
CGTGCCCTGGCCCACCCTCGTGACCACCCTGACCTACGGCGTGCAGTGCTTCAGCCGCTACCCCGACCAC
ATGAAGCAGCACGACTTCTTCAAGTCCGCCATGCCCGAAGGCTACGTCCAGGAGCGCACCATCTTCTTCA
AGGACGACGGCAACTACAAGACCCGCGCCGAGGTGAAGTTCGAGGGCGACACCCTGGTGAACCGCATCGA
GCTGAAGGGCATCGACTTCAAGGAGGACGGCAACATCCTGGGGCACAAGCTGGAGTACAACTACAACAGC
CACAACGTCTATATCATGGCCGACAAGCAGAAGAACGGCATCAAGGTGAACTTCAAGATCCGCCACAACA
TCGAGGACGGCAGCGTGCAGCTCGCCGACCACTACCAGCAGAACACCCCCATCGGCGACGGCCCCGTGCT
GCTGCCCGACAACCACTACCTGAGCACCCAGTCCGCCCTGAGCAAAGACCCCAACGAGAAGCGCGATCAC
ATGGTCCTGCTGGAGTTCGTGACCGCCGCCGGGATCACTCTCGGCATGGACGAGCTGTACAAGGAGGGCA
GAGGAAGTCTTCTAACATGCGGTGACGTGGAGGAGAATCCCGGCCCTGA
